Addgene plasmid #147816: pT7-EGFP-C1-HsDCP2-W44A_V
Purpose: Mammalian Expression of HsDCP2-W44A
Depositing lab: Elisa Izaurralde. Depositing organization: Max Planck Institute for Developmental Biology. Publication: The activation of the decapping enzyme DCP2 by DCP1 occurs on the EDC4 scaffold and involves a conserved loop in DCP1. Chang CT, Bercovich N, Loh B, Jonas S, Izaurralde E. Nucleic Acids Res. 2014 Apr;42(8):5217-33. doi: 10.1093/nar/gku129. Epub 2014 Feb 8. PubMed 24510189.
Backbone
  Vector backbone: Unknown
  Vector type: Mammalian Expression
Growth in bacteria
  Bacterial resistance: Kanamycin, 50 μg/mL
  Growth temperature: 37°C
  Growth strain: DH5alpha
  Copy number: High Copy
Gene/Insert
  Gene/Insert name: HsDCP2-W44A
  Species: H. sapiens (human)
  Entrez Gene: DCP2 (a.k.a. NUDT20)
  Cloning method: Unknown
Terms and licenses: Academic/Nonprofit Terms; Industry Terms: Not Available to Industry
Depositor comments: ORF extracted from NCBI: AY135173.1. Plasmids from this collection were made available to the research community and donated after the lab closed. Please note that the sequence provided by the depositing laboratory may be theoretical/predicted or based on Sanger sequencing results. There may be discrepancies between sequencing results obtained by Addgene and the depositor sequence. If an Addgene verified sequence is not available, please contact before placing your order to request that our lab fully sequence the plasmid.
How to cite: pT7-EGFP-C1-HsDCP2-W44A_V was a gift from Elisa Izaurralde (Addgene plasmid # 147816 ; http://n2t.net/addgene:147816 ; RRID:Addgene_147816)
