[The description below was written by a language model from this plasmid's Addgene catalogue record and pLannotate feature annotations shown in this document.]
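Description:
pT7-EGFP-C1-HsDCP2-W44A_V is a roughly 6 kb mammalian expression plasmid that produces human DCP2 (also known as NUDT20), the mRNA decapping enzyme, carrying a W44A point substitution and fused to EGFP. The catalogue lists the backbone as unknown, but the name and the annotated features match an EGFP-C1-style layout with an added T7 promoter. The CMV immediate-early enhancer and promoter sit upstream of a T7 promoter. These are followed by the EGFP coding sequence, then the DCP2 open reading frame, and finally an SV40 polyadenylation signal. EGFP lies upstream of DCP2, so the tag is expected at the N-terminus of the decapping enzyme. CMV drives expression in transfected mammalian cells, and the T7 promoter would in principle allow transcription by T7 RNA polymerase.

Propagation in E. coli relies on a high-copy ColE1/pUC-type origin and kanamycin selection. The resistance gene is the Tn5 NeoR/KanR aminoglycoside phosphotransferase, placed behind tandem bacterial (bla) and SV40 early promoters and terminated by an HSV TK poly(A) signal. This arrangement gives kanamycin resistance in bacteria and can confer G418 resistance in mammalian cells. An f1 origin is also present. The short hits annotated as HIV-1 LTR, SV40 large T antigen, ble and bGH poly(A) are only fragments and are probably incidental backbone matches rather than functional elements.

DCP2 removes the 7-methylguanosine cap from mRNAs during normal turnover and nonsense-mediated decay. The associated study concerns activation of DCP2 by DCP1 on the EDC4 scaffold, so this mutant was presumably made to probe those interactions, although the record does not state the specific effect of W44A. The depositor notes that the supplied sequence may be theoretical or based on Sanger reads.
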