Features (pLannotate 1.2.2; 16 found; start..end, strand, type, name):
     61..364     +  enhancer       CMV enhancer: human cytomegalovirus immediate early enhancer
    365..568     +  promoter       CMV promoter: human cytomegalovirus (CMV) immediate early promoter
    564..597     +  LTR            5' LTR (truncated) (fragment): truncated 5' long terminal repeat (LTR) from HIV-1
    613..631     +  promoter       T7 promoter: promoter for bacteriophage T7 RNA polymerase
    665..1381    +  CDS            EGFP: EGFP is a basic (constitutively fluorescent) green fluorescent protein published in 1996, derived from Aequorea victoria. It is reported to be a rapidly-maturing weak dimer with moderate acid sensitivity.
   1397..2656    +  CDS            DCP2 (sequence partly withheld): DCP2_HUMAN - Also known as NUDT20. Experimental evidence at protein level: Swiss-Prot protein existence level 1. Decapping metalloenzyme that catalyzes the cleavage of the cap structure on mRNAs (PubMed:12417715, PubMed:12218187, PubMed:12923261, PubMed:21070968, PubMed:28002401). Removes the 7- methyl guanine cap structure from mRNA molecules, yielding a 5'- phosphorylated mRNA fragment and 7m-GDP (PubMed:12486012, PubMed:12923261, PubMed:21070968, PubMed:28002401). Necessary for the degradation of mRNAs, both in normal mRNA turnover and in nonsense- mediated mRNA decay (PubMed:14527413). Pla
   2682..2766    +  CDS            large T antigen (fragment): large T antigen from SV40 (simian virus 40)
   2789..2910    +  polyA_signal   SV40 poly(A) signal: SV40 polyadenylation signal
   2944..3372    -  rep_origin     f1 ori (sequence partly withheld): f1 bacteriophage origin of replication; arrow indicates direction of (+) strand synthesis
   3399..3503    +  promoter       AmpR promoter: bla
   3505..3862    +  promoter       SV40 promoter: SV40 enhancer and early promoter
   3897..4691    +  CDS            NeoR/KanR: aminoglycoside phosphotransferase from Tn5; aph(3')-II (or nptII); confers resistance to neomycin, kanamycin, and G418 (Geneticin®)
   4712..4864    +  CDS            ble (fragment): BLE_KLEPN - Experimental evidence at protein level: Swiss-Prot protein existence level 1. Binding protein with a strong affinity to the bleomycin family of antibiotics. Binds to CL990; an antimitotic-antibiotic compound. From Klebsiella pneumoniae.
   4923..4970    +  polyA_signal   HSV TK poly(A) signal: herpes simplex virus thymidine kinase polyadenylation signal (Cole and Stacy, 1985)
   5061..5077    -  polyA_signal   bGH poly(A) signal (fragment): bovine growth hormone polyadenylation signal
   5299..5887    +  rep_origin     ori: high-copy-number ColE1/pMB1/pBR322/pUC origin of replication
>Addgene plasmid #147816 | pT7-EGFP-C1-HsDCP2-W44A_V | depositor full sequence | sequence record 290263 | Full Sequence
TAGTTATTAATAGTAATCAATTACGGGGTCATTAGTTCATAGCCCATATATGGAGTTCCGCGTTACATAA
CTTACGGTAAATGGCCCGCCTGGCTGACCGCCCAACGACCCCCGCCCATTGACGTCAATAATGACGTATG
TTCCCATAGTAACGCCAATAGGGACTTTCCATTGACGTCAATGGGTGGAGTATTTACGGTAAACTGCCCA
CTTGGCAGTACATCAAGTGTATCATATGCCAAGTACGCCCCCTATTGACGTCAATGACGGTAAATGGCCC
GCCTGGCATTATGCCCAGTACATGACCTTATGGGACTTTCCTACTTGGCAGTACATCTACGTATTAGTCA
TCGCTATTACCATGGTGATGCGGTTTTGGCAGTACATCAATGGGCGTGGATAGCGGTTTGACTCACGGGG
ATTTCCAAGTCTCCACCCCATTGACGTCAATGGGAGTTTGTTTTGGCACCAAAATCAACGGGACTTTCCA
AAATGTCGTAACAACTCCGCCCCATTGACGCAAATGGGCGGTAGGCGTGTACGGTGGGAGGTCTATATAA
GCAGAGCTCTCTGGCTAACTAGAGAACCCACTGCTTACTGGCTTATCGAAATTAATACGACTCACTATAG
GGAGACCCAAGCTCTAGCGCTACCGGTCGCCACCATGGTGAGCAAGGGCGAGGAGCTGTTCACCGGGGTG
GTGCCCATCCTGGTCGAGCTGGACGGCGACGTAAACGGCCACAAGTTCAGCGTGTCCGGCGAGGGCGAGG
GCGATGCCACCTACGGCAAGCTGACCCTGAAGTTCATCTGCACCACCGGCAAGCTGCCCGTGCCCTGGCC
CACCCTCGTGACCACCCTGACCTACGGCGTGCAGTGCTTCAGCCGCTACCCCGACCACATGAAGCAGCAC
GACTTCTTCAAGTCCGCCATGCCCGAAGGCTACGTCCAGGAGCGCACCATCTTCTTCAAGGACGACGGCA
ACTACAAGACCCGCGCCGAGGTGAAGTTCGAGGGCGACACCCTGGTGAACCGCATCGAGCTGAAGGGCAT
CGACTTCAAGGAGGACGGCAACATCCTGGGGCACAAGCTGGAGTACAACTACAACAGCCACAACGTCTAT
ATCATGGCCGACAAGCAGAAGAACGGCATCAAGGTGAACTTCAAGATCCGCCACAACATCGAGGACGGCA
GCGTGCAGCTCGCCGACCACTACCAGCAGAACACCCCCATCGGCGACGGCCCCGTGCTGCTGCCCGACAA
CCACTACCTGAGCACCCAGTCCGCCCTGAGCAAAGACCCCAACGAGAAGCGCGATCACATGGTCCTGCTG
GAGTTCGTGACCGCCGCCGGGATCACTCTCGGCATGGACGAGCTGTACAAGTCCGGACTCAGATCTATGG
AGACCAAACGGGTGGAGATTCCCGGCAGCGTCCTGGACGATCTCTGCAGCCGATTTATTTTGCATATTCC
CAGCGAGGAAAGAGACAATGCAATCCGAGTGTGTTTTCAGATTGAACTTGCCCATGCGTTTTACTTGGAT
TTCTACATGCAGAACACACCAGGATTACCTCAGTGTGGGATAAGAGACTTTGCTAAAGCTGTCTTCAGTC
ATTGTCCGTTTTTGCTGCCTCAAGGTGAAGATGTGGAAAAAGTTTTGGATGAATGGAAGGAATATAAAAT
G
[447 nt withheld, positions 1682-2128]
GATTCCTCAGACAGTGACAATGGATTTTCCTCAACTGGTAGCACGCCGGCTAAACCCACTGTGGAAAAAT
TGAGTCGAACCAAATTCCGCCACAGTCAGCAGTTATTTCCTGACGGTTCTCCTGGTGACCAGTGGGTAAA
GCACAGGCAACCACTGCAGCAAAAGCCATATAATAATCATTCTGAAATGTCTGACCTTTTAAAAGGAAAG
AATCAAAGTATGAGGGGAAATGGCAGAAAACAGTATCAAGATTCACCTAATCAAAAGAAAAGAACAAATG
GGCTTCAGCCAGCAAAGCAGCAGAATTCTTTGATGAAGTGTGAAAAGAAACTTCATCCACGGAAACTTCA
GGATAATTTTGAAACAGATGCTGTATATGACTTGCCTAGCTCCAGTGAAGACCAGTTGCTAGAACATGCC
GAGGGACAGCCCGTGGCATGTAATGGACATTGCAAGTTCCCCTTTTCATCCAGAGCCTTTTTGAGTTTCA
AGTTTGACCATAATGCTATAATGAAAATCTTGGACCTTTGAGGATCCACCGGATCTAGATAACTGATCAT
AATCAGCCATACCACATTTGTAGAGGTTTTACTTGCTTTAAAAAACCTCCCACACCTCCCCCTGAACCTG
AAACATAAAATGAATGCAATTGTTGTTGTTAACTTGTTTATTGCAGCTTATAATGGTTACAAATAAAGCA
ATAGCATCACAAATTTCACAAATAAAGCATTTTTTTCACTGCATTCTAGTTGTGGTTTGTCCAAACTCAT
CAATGTATCTTAACGCGTAAATTGTAAGCGTTAATATTTTGTTAAAATTCGCGTTAAATTTTTGTTAAAT
CAGCTCATTTTTTAACCAATAGGCCGAAATCGGCAAAATCCCTTATAAATCAAAAGAATAGACCGAGATA
GGGT
[37 nt withheld, positions 3043-3079]
AAAGAACGTGGACTCCAACGTCAAAGG
[49 nt withheld, positions 3107-3155]
T
[91 nt withheld, positions 3157-3247]
G
[124 nt withheld, positions 3249-3372]
CAGGTGGCACTTTTCGGGGAAATGTGCGCGGAACCCCTATTTGTTTATTTTTCTAAATACATTCAAATAT
GTATCCGCTCATGAGACAATAACCCTGATAAATGCTTCAATAATATTGAAAAAGGAAGAGTCCTGAGGCG
GAAAGAACCAGCTGTGGAATGTGTGTCAGTTAGGGTGTGGAAAGTCCCCAGGCTCCCCAGCAGGCAGAAG
TATGCAAAGCATGCATCTCAATTAGTCAGCAACCAGGTGTGGAAAGTCCCCAGGCTCCCCAGCAGGCAGA
AGTATGCAAAGCATGCATCTCAATTAGTCAGCAACCATAGTCCCGCCCCTAACTCCGCCCATCCCGCCCC
TAACTCCGCCCAGTTCCGCCCATTCTCCGCCCCATGGCTGACTAATTTTTTTTATTTATGCAGAGGCCGA
GGCCGCCTCGGCCTCTGAGCTATTCCAGAAGTAGTGAGGAGGCTTTTTTGGAGGCCTAGGCTTTTGCAAA
GATCGATCAAGAGACAGGATGAGGATCGTTTCGCATGATTGAACAAGATGGATTGCACGCAGGTTCTCCG
GCCGCTTGGGTGGAGAGGCTATTCGGCTATGACTGGGCACAACAGACAATCGGCTGCTCTGATGCCGCCG
TGTTCCGGCTGTCAGCGCAGGGGCGCCCGGTTCTTTTTGTCAAGACCGACCTGTCCGGTGCCCTGAATGA
ACTGCAAGACGAGGCAGCGCGGCTATCGTGGCTGGCCACGACGGGCGTTCCTTGCGCAGCTGTGCTCGAC
GTTGTCACTGAAGCGGGAAGGGACTGGCTGCTATTGGGCGAAGTGCCGGGGCAGGATCTCCTGTCATCTC
ACCTTGCTCCTGCCGAGAAAGTATCCATCATGGCTGATGCAATGCGGCGGCTGCATACGCTTGATCCGGC
TACCTGCCCATTCGACCACCAAGCGAAACATCGCATCGAGCGAGCACGTACTCGGATGGAAGCCGGTCTT
GTCGATCAGGATGATCTGGACGAAGAGCATCAGGGGCTCGCGCCAGCCGAACTGTTCGCCAGGCTCAAGG
CGAGCATGCCCGACGGCGAGGATCTCGTCGTGACCCATGGCGATGCCTGCTTGCCGAATATCATGGTGGA
AAATGGCCGCTTTTCTGGATTCATCGACTGTGGCCGGCTGGGTGTGGCGGACCGCTATCAGGACATAGCG
TTGGCTACCCGTGATATTGCTGAAGAGCTTGGCGGCGAATGGGCTGACCGCTTCCTCGTGCTTTACGGTA
TCGCCGCTCCCGATTCGCAGCGCATCGCCTTCTATCGCCTTCTTGACGAGTTCTTCTGAGCGGGACTCTG
GGGTTCGAAATGACCGACCAAGCGACGCCCAACCTGCCATCACGAGATTTCGATTCCACCGCCGCCTTCT
ATGAAAGGTTGGGCTTCGGAATCGTTTTCCGGGACGCCGGCTGGATGATCCTCCAGCGCGGGGATCTCAT
GCTGGAGTTCTTCGCCCACCCTAGGGGGAGGCTAACTGAAACACGGAAGGAGACAATACCGGAAGGAACC
CGCGCTATGACGGCAATAAAAAGACAGAATAAAACGCACGGTGTTGGGTCGTTTGTTCATAAACGCGGGG
TTCGGTCCCAGGGCTGGCACTCTGTCGATACCCCACCGAGACCCCATTGGGGCCAATACGCCCGCGTTTC
TTCCTTTTCCCCACCCCACCCCCCAAGTTCGGGTGAAGGCCCAGGGCTCGCAGCCAACGTCGGGGCGGCA
GGCCCTGCCATAGCCTCAGGTTACTCATATATACTTTAGATTGATTTAAAACTTCATTTTTAATTTAAAA
GGATCTAGGTGAAGATCCTTTTTGATAATCTCATGACCAAAATCCCTTAACGTGAGTTTTCGTTCCACTG
AGCGTCAGACCCCGTAGAAAAGATCAAAGGATCTTCTTGAGATCCTTTTTTTCTGCGCGTAATCTGCTGC
TTGCAAACAAAAAAACCACCGCTACCAGCGGTGGTTTGTTTGCCGGATCAAGAGCTACCAACTCTTTTTC
CGAAGGTAACTGGCTTCAGCAGAGCGCAGATACCAAATACTGTCCTTCTAGTGTAGCCGTAGTTAGGCCA
CCACTTCAAGAACTCTGTAGCACCGCCTACATACCTCGCTCTGCTAATCCTGTTACCAGTGGCTGCTGCC
AGTGGCGATAAGTCGTGTCTTACCGGGTTGGACTCAAGACGATAGTTACCGGATAAGGCGCAGCGGTCGG
GCTGAACGGGGGGTTCGTGCACACAGCCCAGCTTGGAGCGAACGACCTACACCGAACTGAGATACCTACA
GCGTGAGCTATGAGAAAGCGCCACGCTTCCCGAAGGGAGAAAGGCGGACAGGTATCCGGTAAGCGGCAGG
GTCGGAACAGGAGAGCGCACGAGGGAGCTTCCAGGGGGAAACGCCTGGTATCTTTATAGTCCTGTCGGGT
TTCGCCACCTCTGACTTGAGCGTCGATTTTTGTGATGCTCGTCAGGGGGGCGGAGCCTATGGAAAAACGC
CAGCAACGCGGCCTTTTTACGGTTCCTGGCCTTTTGCTGGCCTTTTGCTCACATGTTCTTTCCTGCGTTA
TCCCCTGATTCTGTGGATAACCGTATTACCGCCATGCAT
